>Addgene plasmid #123462 | pcDNA6-C-3XFLAG-h-Lmbr1l | depositor full sequence | sequence record 238713 | pcDNA6-C-3XFLAG-h-Lmbr1l sequence 6540 bps
GACGGATCGGGAGATCTCCCGATCCCCTATGGTGCACTCTCAGTACAATCTGCTCTGATGCCGCATAGTT
AAGCCAGTATCTGCTCCCTGCTTGTGTGTTGGAGGTCGCTGAGTAGTGCGCGAGCAAAATTTAAGCTACA
ACAAGGCAAGGCTTGACCGACAATTGCATGAAGAATCTGCTTAGGGTTAGGCGTTTTGCGCTGCTTCGCG
ATGTACGGGCCAGATATACGCGTTGACATTGATTATTGACTAGTTATTAATAGTAATCAATTACGGGGTC
ATTAGTTCATAGCCCATATATGGAGTTCCGCGTTACATAACTTACGGTAAATGGCCCGCCTGGCTGACCG
CCCAACGACCCCCGCCCATTGACGTCAATAATGACGTATGTTCCCATAGTAACGCCAATAGGGACTTTCC
ATTGACGTCAATGGGTGGAGTATTTACGGTAAACTGCCCACTTGGCAGTACATCAAGTGTATCATATGCC
AAGTACGCCCCCTATTGACGTCAATGACGGTAAATGGCCCGCCTGGCATTATGCCCAGTACATGACCTTA
TGGGACTTTCCTACTTGGCAGTACATCTACGTATTAGTCATCGCTATTACCATGGTGATGCGGTTTTGGC
AGTACATCAATGGGCGTGGATAGCGGTTTGACTCACGGGGATTTCCAAGTCTCCACCCCATTGACGTCAA
TGGGAGTTTGTTTTGGCACCAAAATCAACGGGACTTTCCAAAATGTCGTAACAACTCCGCCCCATTGACG
CAAATGGGCGGTAGGCGTGTACGGTGGGAGGTCTATATAAGCAGAGCTCTCTGGCTAACTAGAGAACCCA
CTGCTTACTGGCTTATCGAAATTAATACGACTCACTATAGGGAGACCCAAGCTGGCTAGTTAGAGCTCCT
TAAGGTTAACTCTAGAGAATTCGGATCCATGGAAGCACCTGACTACGAAGTGCTATCCGTGCGAGAACAG
CTATTCCACGAGAGGATCCGCGAGTGTATTATATCAACACTTCTGTTTGCAACACTGTACATCCTCTGCC
ACATCTTCCTGACCCGCTTCAAGAAGCCTGCTGAGTTCACCACAGTGGATGATGAAGATGCCACCGTCAA
CAAGATTGCGCTCGAGCTGTGCACCTTTACCCTGGCAATTGCCCTGGGTGCTGTCCTGCTCCTGCCCTTC
TCCATCATCAGCAATGAGGTGCTGCTCTCCCTGCCTCGGAACTACTACATCCAGTGGCTCAACGGCTCCC
TCATCCATGGCCTCTGGAACCTTGTTTTTCTCTTCTCCAACCTGTCCCTCATCTTCCTCATGCCCTTTGC
ATATTTCTTCACTGAGTCTGAGGGCTTTGCTGGCTCCAGAAAGGGTGTCCTGGGCCGGGTCTATGAGACA
GTGGTGATGTTGATGCTCCTCACTCTGCTGGTGCTAGGTATGGTGTGGGTGGCATCAGCCATTGTGGACA
AGAACAAGGCCAACAGAGAGTCACTCTATGACTTTTGGGAGTACTATCTCCCCTACCTCTACTCATGCAT
CTCCTTCCTTGGGGTTCTGCTGCTCCTGGTGTGTACTCCACTGGGTCTCGCCCGCATGTTCTCCGTCACT
GGGAAGCTGCTAGTCAAGCCCCGGCTGCTGGAAGACCTGGAGGAGCAGCTGTACTGCTCAGCCTTTGAGG
AGGCAGCCCTGACCCGCAGGATCTGTAATCCTACTTCCTGCTGGCTGCCTTTAGACATGGAGCTGCTACA
CAGACAGGTCCTGGCTCTGCAGACACAGAGGGTCCTGCTGGAGAAGAGGCGGAAGGCTTCAGCCTGGCAA
CGGAACCTGGGCTACCCCCTGGCTATGCTGTGCTTGCTGGTGCTGACGGGCCTGTCTGTGCTCATTGTGG
CCATCCACATCCTGGAGCTGCTCATCGATGAGGCTGCCATGCCCCGAGGCATGCAGGGTACCTCCTTAGG
CCAGGTCTCCTTCTCCAAGCTGGGCTCCTTTGGTGCCGTCATTCAGGTTGTACTCATCTTTTACCTAATG
GTGTCCTCAGTTGTGGGCTTCTATAGCTCTCCACTCTTCCGGAGCCTGCGGCCCAGATGGCACGACACTG
CCATGACGCAGATAATTGGGAACTGTGTCTGTCTCCTGGTCCTAAGCTCAGCACTTCCTGTCTTCTCTCG
AACCCTGGGGCTCACTCGCTTTGACCTGCTGGGTGACTTTGGACGCTTCAACTGGCTGGGCAATTTCTAC
ATTGTGTTCCTCTACAACGCAGCCTTTGCAGGCCTCACCACACTCTGTCTGGTGAAGACCTTCACTGCAG
CTGTGCGGGCAGAGCTGATCCGGGCCTTTGGGCTGGACAGACTGCCGCTGCCCGTCTCCGGTTTCCCCCA
GGCATCTAGGAAGACCCAGCACCAGCTCGAGCCATGGAAGCTTATGGACTACAAAGACGATGACGACAAG
GATATCTAACTGACTGAACCGGTGGTACCTAAACCCGCTGATCAGCCTCGACTGTGCCTTCTAGTTGCCA
GCCATCTGTTGTTTGCCCCTCCCCCGTGCCTTCCTTGACCCTGGAAGGTGCCACTCCCACTGTCCTTTCC
TAATAAAATGAGGAAATTGCATCGCATTGTCTGAGTAGGTGTCATTCTATTCTGGGGGGTGGGGTGGGGC
AGGACAGCAAGGGGGAGGATTGGGAAGACAATAGCAGGCATGCTGGGGATGCGGTGGGCTCTATGGCTTC
TGAGGCGGAAAGAACCAGCTGGGGCTCTAGGGGGTATCCCC
[124 nt withheld, positions 2772-2895]
C
[91 nt withheld, positions 2897-2987]
A
[49 nt withheld, positions 2989-3037]
CCTTTGACGTTGGAGTCCACGTTCTTT
[37 nt withheld, positions 3065-3101]
ACCCTATCTCGGTCTATTCTTTTGATTTATAAGGGATTTTGCCGATTTCGGCCTATTGGTTAAAAAATGA
GCTGATTTAACAAAAATTTAACGCGAATTAATTCTGTGGAATGTGTGTCAGTTAGGGTGTGGAAAGTCCC
CAGGCTCCCCAGCAGGCAGAAGTATGCAAAGCATGCATCTCAATTAGTCAGCAACCAGGTGTGGAAAGTC
CCCAGGCTCCCCAGCAGGCAGAAGTATGCAAAGCATGCATCTCAATTAGTCAGCAACCATAGTCCCGCCC
CTAACTCCGCCCATCCCGCCCCTAACTCCGCCCAGTTCCGCCCATTCTCCGCCCCATGGCTGACTAATTT
TTTTTATTTATGCAGAGGCCGAGGCCGCCTCTGCCTCTGAGCTATTCCAGAAGTAGTGAGGAGGCTTTTT
TGGAGGCCTAGGCTTTTGCAAAAAGCTCCCGGGAGCTTGTATATCCATTTTCGGATCTGATCAGCACGTG
TTGACAATTAATCATCGGCATAGTATATCGGCATAGTATAATACGACAAGGTGAGGAACTAAACCATGGC
CAAGCCTTTGTCTCAAGAAGAATCCACCCTCATTGAAAGAGCAACGGCTACAATCAACAGCATCCCCATC
TCTGAAGACTACAGCGTCGCCAGCGCAGCTCTCTCTAGCGACGGCCGCATCTTCACTGGTGTCAATGTAT
ATCATTTTACTGGGGGACCTTGTGCAGAACTCGTGGTGCTGGGCACTGCTGCTGCTGCGGCAGCTGGCAA
CCTGACTTGTATCGTCGCGATCGGAAATGAGAACAGGGGCATCTTGAGCCCCTGCGGACGGTGCCGACAG
GTGCTTCTCGATCTGCATCCTGGGATCAAAGCCATAGTGAAGGACAGTGATGGACAGCCGACGGCAGTTG
GGATTCGTGAATTGCTGCCCTCTGGTTATGTGTGGGAGGGCTAAGCACTTCGTGGCCGAGGAGCAGGACT
GACACGTGCTACGAGATTTCGATTCCACCGCCGCCTTCTATGAAAGGTTGGGCTTCGGAATCGTTTTCCG
GGACGCCGGCTGGATGATCCTCCAGCGCGGGGATCTCATGCTGGAGTTCTTCGCCCACCCCAACTTGTTT
ATTGCAGCTTATAATGGTTACAAATAAAGCAATAGCATCACAAATTTCACAAATAAAGCATTTTTTTCAC
TGCATTCTAGTTGTGGTTTGTCCAAACTCATCAATGTATCTTATCATGTCTGTATACCGTCGACCTCTAG
CTAGAGCTTGGCGTAATCATGGTCATAGCTGTTTCCTGTGTGAAATTGTTATCCGCTCACAATTCCACAC
AACATACGAGCCGGAAGCATAAAGTGTAAAGCCTGGGGTGCCTAATGAGTGAGCTAACTCACATTAATTG
CGTTGCGCTCACTGCCCGCTTTCCAGTCGGGAAACCTGTCGTGCCAGCTGCATTAATGAATCGGCCAACG
CGCGGGGAGAGGCGGTTTGCGTATTGGGCGCTCTTCCGCTTCCTCGCTCACTGACTCGCTGCGCTCGGTC
GTTCGGCTGCGGCGAGCGGTATCAGCTCACTCAAAGGCGGTAATACGGTTATCCACAGAATCAGGGGATA
ACGCAGGAAAGAACATGTGAGCAAAAGGCCAGCAAAAGGCCAGGAACCGTAAAAAGGCCGCGTTGCTGGC
GTTTTTCCATAGGCTCCGCCCCCCTGACGAGCATCACAAAAATCGACGCTCAAGTCAGAGGTGGCGAAAC
CCGACAGGACTATAAAGATACCAGGCGTTTCCCCCTGGAAGCTCCCTCGTGCGCTCTCCTGTTCCGACCC
TGCCGCTTACCGGATACCTGTCCGCCTTTCTCCCTTCGGGAAGCGTGGCGCTTTCTCATAGCTCACGCTG
TAGGTATCTCAGTTCGGTGTAGGTCGTTCGCTCCAAGCTGGGCTGTGTGCACGAACCCCCCGTTCAGCCC
GACCGCTGCGCCTTATCCGGTAACTATCGTCTTGAGTCCAACCCGGTAAGACACGACTTATCGCCACTGG
CAGCAGCCACTGGTAACAGGATTAGCAGAGCGAGGTATGTAGGCGGTGCTACAGAGTTCTTGAAGTGGTG
GCCTAACTACGGCTACACTAGAAGAACAGTATTTGGTATCTGCGCTCTGCTGAAGCCAGTTACCTTCGGA
AAAAGAGTTGGTAGCTCTTGATCCGGCAAACAAACCACCGCTGGTAGCGGTGGTTTTTTTGTTTGCAAGC
AGCAGATTACGCGCAGAAAAAAAGGATCTCAAGAAGATCCTTTGATCTTTTCTACGGGGTCTGACGCTCA
GTGGAACGAAAACTCACGTTAAGGGATTTTGGTCATGAGATTATCAAAAAGGATCTTCACCTAGATCCTT
TTAAATTAAAAATGAAGTTTTAAATCAATCTAAAGTATATATGAGTAAACTTGGTCTGACAGTTACCAAT
GCTTAATCAGTGAGGCACCTATCTCAGCGATCTGTCTATTTCGTTCATCCATAGTTGCCTGACTCCCCGT
CGTGTAGATAACTACGATACGGGAGGGCTTACCATCTGGCCCCAGTGCTGCAATGATACCGCGAGACCCA
CGCTCACCGGCTCCAGATTTATCAGCAATAAACCAGCCAGCCGGAAGGGCCGAGCGCAGAAGTGGTCCTG
CAACTTTATCCGCCTCCATCCAGTCTATTAATTGTTGCCGGGAAGCTAGAGTAAGTAGTTCGCCAGTTAA
TAGTTTGCGCAACGTTGTTGCCATTGCTACAGGCATCGTGGTGTCACGCTCGTCGTTTGGTATGGCTTCA
TTCAGCTCCGGTTCCCAACGATCAAGGCGAGTTACATGATCCCCCATGTTGTGCAAAAAAGCGGTTAGCT
CCTTCGGTCCTCCGATCGTTGTCAGAAGTAAGTTGGCCGCAGTGTTATCACTCATGGTTATGGCAGCACT
GCATAATTCTCTTACTGTCATGCCATCCGTAAGATGCTTTTCTGTGACTGGTGAGTACTCAACCAAGTCA
TTCTGAGAATAGTGTATGCGGCGACCGAGTTGCTCTTGCCCGGCGTCAATACGGGATAATACCGCGCCAC
ATAGCAGAACTTTAAAAGTGCTCATCATTGGAAAACGTTCTTCGGGGCGAAAACTCTCAAGGATCTTACC
GCTGTTGAGATCCAGTTCGATGTAACCCACTCGTGCACCCAACTGATCTTCAGCATCTTTTACTTTCACC
AGCGTTTCTGGGTGAGCAAAAACAGGAAGGCAAAATGCCGCAAAAAAGGGAATAAGGGCGACACGGAAAT
GTTGAATACTCATACTCTTCCTTTTTCAATATTATTGAAGCATTTATCAGGGTTATTGTCTCATGAGCGG
ATACATATTTGAATGTATTTAGAAAAATAAACAAATAGGGGTTCCGCGCACATTTCCCCGAAAAGTGCCA
CCTGACGTC
Features (pLannotate 1.2.2; 23 found; start..end, strand, type, name):
     28..80      -  misc_feature   bom (fragment): basis of mobility region from pBR322
    235..614     +  enhancer       CMV enhancer: human cytomegalovirus immediate early enhancer
    615..818     +  promoter       CMV promoter: human cytomegalovirus (CMV) immediate early promoter
    814..847     +  LTR            5' LTR (truncated) (fragment): truncated 5' long terminal repeat (LTR) from HIV-1
    863..881     +  promoter       T7 promoter: promoter for bacteriophage T7 RNA polymerase
    939..2405    +  CDS            LMBR1L: LMBRL_HUMAN - Also known as KIAA1174, LIMR. Experimental evidence at protein level: Swiss-Prot protein existence level 1. Plays an essential role in lymphocyte development by negatively regulating the canonical Wnt signaling pathway (By similarity). In association with UBAC2 and E3 ubiquitin-protein ligase AMFR, promotes the ubiquitin-mediated degradation of CTNNB1 and Wnt receptors FZD6 and LRP6 (By similarity). LMBR1L stabilizes the beta- catenin destruction complex that is required for regulating CTNNB1 levels (By similarity). Acts as a LCN1 receptor and can mediate its endocytosis (PubMed:
   2426..2446    +  CDS            3xFLAG (fragment): three tandem FLAG® epitope tags
   2502..2726    +  polyA_signal   bGH poly(A) signal: bovine growth hormone polyadenylation signal
   2730..2751    +  promoter       SV40 promoter (fragment): SV40 enhancer and early promoter
   2772..3200    +  rep_origin     f1 ori (sequence partly withheld): f1 bacteriophage origin of replication; arrow indicates direction of (+) strand synthesis
   3214..3543    +  promoter       SV40 promoter: SV40 enhancer and early promoter
   3591..3638    +  promoter       EM7 promoter: synthetic bacterial promoter&nbsp
   3657..4055    +  CDS            BSD: blasticidin S deaminase; Aspergillus terreus BSD; confers resistance to blasticidin
   4056..4083    +  CDS            BleoR (fragment): antibiotic-binding protein; Sh ble from Streptoalloteichus hindustanus; confers resistance to bleomycin, phleomycin, and Zeocin™
   4093..4218    +  CDS            ble (fragment): BLE_KLEPN - Experimental evidence at protein level: Swiss-Prot protein existence level 1. Binding protein with a strong affinity to the bleomycin family of antibiotics. Binds to CL990; an antimitotic-antibiotic compound. From Klebsiella pneumoniae.
   4213..4334    +  polyA_signal   SV40 poly(A) signal: SV40 polyadenylation signal
   4407..4423    -  protein_bind   lac operator: The lac repressor binds to the lac operator to inhibit transcription in E. coli. This inhibition can be relieved by adding lactose or isopropyl-β-D-thiogalactopyranoside (IPTG). lac repressor encoded by lacI
   4431..4461    -  promoter       lac promoter: promoter for the E. coli lac operon
   4476..4497    -  protein_bind   CAP binding site: CAP binding activates transcription in the presence of cAMP. E. coli catabolite activator protein
   4510..4602    -  CDS            lacI (fragment): lac repressor; lacI; The lac repressor binds to the lac operator to inhibit transcription in E. coli. This inhibition can be relieved by adding lactose or isopropyl-β-D-thiogalactopyranoside (IPTG).
   4785..5373    -  rep_origin     ori: high-copy-number ColE1/pMB1/pBR322/pUC origin of replication
   5544..6404    -  CDS            AmpR: β-lactamase; bla; confers resistance to ampicillin, carbenicillin, and related antibiotics
   6405..6509    -  promoter       AmpR promoter: bla
