>Addgene plasmid #123462 | pcDNA6-C-3XFLAG-h-Lmbr1l | addgene full sequence | sequence record 244135 | Addgene NGS Result
GACATTGATTATTGACTAGTTATTAATAGTAATCAATTACGGGGTCATTAGTTCATAGCCCATATATGGA
GTTCCGCGTTACATAACTTACGGTAAATGGCCCGCCTGGCTGACCGCCCAACGACCCCCGCCCATTGACG
TCAATAATGACGTATGTTCCCATAGTAACGCCAATAGGGACTTTCCATTGACGTCAATGGGTGGAGTATT
TACGGTAAACTGCCCACTTGGCAGTACATCAAGTGTATCATATGCCAAGTACGCCCCCTATTGACGTCAA
TGACGGTAAATGGCCCGCCTGGCATTATGCCCAGTACATGACCTTATGGGACTTTCCTACTTGGCAGTAC
ATCTACGTATTAGTCATCGCTATTACCATGGTGATGCGGTTTTGGCAGTACATCAATGGGCGTGGATAGC
GGTTTGACTCACGGGGATTTCCAAGTCTCCACCCCATTGACGTCAATGGGAGTTTGTTTTGGCACCAAAA
TCAACGGGACTTTCCAAAATGTCGTAACAACTCCGCCCCATTGACGCAAATGGGCGGTAGGCGTGTACGG
TGGGAGGTCTATATAAGCAGAGCTCTCTGGCTAACTAGAGAACCCACTGCTTACTGGCTTATCGAAATTA
ATACGACTCACTATAGGGAGACCCAAGCTGGCTAGTTAGAGCTCCTTAAGGTTAACTCTAGAGAATTCGG
ATCCATGGAAGCACCTGACTACGAAGTGCTATCCGTGCGAGAACAGCTATTCCACGAGAGGATCCGCGAG
TGTATTATATCAACACTTCTGTTTGCAACACTGTACATCCTCTGCCACATCTTCCTGACCCGCTTCAAGA
AGCCTGCTGAGTTCACCACAGTGGATGATGAAGATGCCACCGTCAACAAGATTGCGCTCGAGCTGTGCAC
CTTTACCCTGGCAATTGCCCTGGGTGCTGTCCTGCTCCTGCCCTTCTCCATCATCAGCAATGAGGTGCTG
CTCTCCCTGCCTCGGAACTACTACATCCAGTGGCTCAACGGCTCCCTCATCCATGGCCTCTGGAACCTTG
TTTTTCTCTTCTCCAACCTGTCCCTCATCTTCCTCATGCCCTTTGCATATTTCTTCACTGAGTCTGAGGG
CTTTGCTGGCTCCAGAAAGGGTGTCCTGGGCCGGGTCTATGAGACAGTGGTGATGTTGATGCTCCTCACT
CTGCTGGTGCTAGGTATGGTGTGGGTGGCATCAGCCATTGTGGACAAGAACAAGGCCAACAGAGAGTCAC
TCTATGACTTTTGGGAGTACTATCTCCCCTACCTCTACTCATGCATCTCCTTCCTTGGGGTTCTGCTGCT
CCTGGTGTGTACTCCACTGGGTCTCGCCCGCATGTTCTCCGTCACTGGGAAGCTGCTAGTCAAGCCCCGG
CTGCTGGAAGACCTGGAGGAGCAGCTGTACTGCTCAGCCTTTGAGGAGGCAGCCCTGACCCGCAGGATCT
GTAATCCTACTTCCTGCTGGCTGCCTTTAGACATGGAGCTGCTACACAGACAGGTCCTGGCTCTGCAGAC
ACAGAGGGTCCTGCTGGAGAAGAGGCGGAAGGCTTCAGCCTGGCAACGGAACCTGGGCTACCCCCTGGCT
ATGCTGTGCTTGCTGGTGCTGACGGGCCTGTCTGTGCTCATTGTGGCCATCCACATCCTGGAGCTGCTCA
TCGATGAGGCTGCCATGCCCCGAGGCATGCAGGGTACCTCCTTAGGCCAGGTCTCCTTCTCCAAGCTGGG
CTCCTTTGGTGCCGTCATTCAGGTTGTACTCATCTTTTACCTAATGGTGTCCTCAGTTGTGGGCTTCTAT
AGCTCTCCACTCTTCCGGAGCCTGCGGCCCAGATGGCACGACACTGCCATGACGCAGATAATTGGGAACT
GTGTCTGTCTCCTGGTCCTAAGCTCAGCACTTCCTGTCTTCTCTCGAACCCTGGGGCTCACTCGCTTTGA
CCTGCTGGGTGACTTTGGACGCTTCAACTGGCTGGGCAATTTCTACATTGTGTTCCTCTACAACGCAGCC
TTTGCAGGCCTCACCACACTCTGTCTGGTGAAGACCTTCACTGCAGCTGTGCGGGCAGAGCTGATCCGGG
CCTTTGGGCTGGACAGACTGCCGCTGCCCGTCTCCGGTTTCCCCCAGGCATCTAGGAAGACCCAGCACCA
GCTCGAGCCATGGAAGCTTATGGACTACAAAGACGATGACGACAAGGATATCTAACTGACTGAACCGGTG
GTACCAAACCCGCTGATCAGCCTCGACTGTGCCTTCTAGTTGCCAGCCATCTGTTGTTTGCCCCTCCCCC
GTGCCTTCCTTGACCCTGGAAGGTGCCACTCCCACTGTCCTTTCCTAATAAAATGAGGAAATTGCATCGC
ATTGTCTGAGTAGGTGTCATTCTATTCTGGGGGGTGGGGTGGGGCAGGACAGCAAGGGGGAGGATTGGGA
AGACAATAGCAGGCATGCTGGGGATGCGGTGGGCTCTATGGCTTCTGAGGCGGAAAGAACCAGCTGGGGC
TCTAGGGGGTATCCCC
[124 nt withheld, positions 2537-2660]
C
[91 nt withheld, positions 2662-2752]
A
[49 nt withheld, positions 2754-2802]
CCTTTGACGTTGGAGTCCACGTTCTTT
[37 nt withheld, positions 2830-2866]
ACCCTATCTCGGTCTATTCTTTTGATTTATAAGGGATTTTGCCGATTTCGGCCTATTGGTTAAAAAATGA
GCTGATTTAACAAAAATTTAACGCGAATTAATTCTGTGGAATGTGTGTCAGTTAGGGTGTGGAAAGTCCC
CAGGCTCCCCAGCAGGCAGAAGTATGCAAAGCATGCATCTCAATTAGTCAGCAACCAGGTGTGGAAAGTC
CCCAGGCTCCCCAGCAGGCAGAAGTATGCAAAGCATGCATCTCAATTAGTCAGCAACCATAGTCCCGCCC
CTAACTCCGCCCATCCCGCCCCTAACTCCGCCCAGTTCCGCCCATTCTCCGCCCCATGGCTGACTAATTT
TTTTTATTTATGCAGAGGCCGAGGCCGCCTCTGCCTCTGAGCTATTCCAGAAGTAGTGAGGAGGCTTTTT
TGGAGGCCTAGGCTTTTGCAAAAAGCTCCCGGGAGCTTGTATATCCATTTTCGGATCTGATCAGCACGTG
TTGACAATTAATCATCGGCATAGTATATCGGCATAGTATAATACGACAAGGTGAGGAACTAAACCATGGC
CAAGCCTTTGTCTCAAGAAGAATCCACCCTCATTGAAAGAGCAACGGCTACAATCAACAGCATCCCCATC
TCTGAAGACTACAGCGTCGCCAGCGCAGCTCTCTCTAGCGACGGCCGCATCTTCACTGGTGTCAATGTAT
ATCATTTTACTGGGGGACCTTGTGCAGAACTCGTGGTGCTGGGCACTGCTGCTGCTGCGGCAGCTGGCAA
CCTGACTTGTATCGTCGCGATCGGAAATGAGAACAGGGGCATCTTGAGCCCCTGCGGACGGTGCCGACAG
GTGCTTCTCGATCTGCATCCTGGGATCAAAGCCATAGTGAAGGACAGTGATGGACAGCCGACGGCAGTTG
GGATTCGTGAATTGCTGCCCTCTGGTTATGTGTGGGAGGGCTAAGCACTTCGTGGCCGAGGAGCAGGACT
GACACGTGCTACGAGATTTCGATTCCACCGCCGCCTTCTATGAAAGGTTGGGCTTCGGAATCGTTTTCCG
GGACGCCGGCTGGATGATCCTCCAGCGCGGGGATCTCATGCTGGAGTTCTTCGCCCACCCCAACTTGTTT
ATTGCAGCTTATAATGGTTACAAATAAAGCAATAGCATCACAAATTTCACAAATAAAGCATTTTTTTCAC
TGCATTCTAGTTGTGGTTTGTCCAAACTCATCAATGTATCTTATCATGTCTGTATACCGTCGACCTCTAG
CTAGAGCTTGGCGTAATCATGGTCATAGCTGTTTCCTGTGTGAAATTGTTATCCGCTCACAATTCCACAC
AACATACGAGCCGGAAGCATAAAGTGTAAAGCCTGGGGTGCCTAATGAGTGAGCTAACTCACATTAATTG
CGTTGCGCTCACTGCCCGCTTTCCAGTCGGGAAACCTGTCGTGCCAGCTGCATTAATGAATCGGCCAACG
CGCGGGGAGAGGCGGTTTGCGTATTGGGCGCTCTTCCGCTTCCTCGCTCACTGACTCGCTGCGCTCGGTC
GTTCGGCTGCGGCGAGCGGTATCAGCTCACTCAAAGGCGGTAATACGGTTATCCACAGAATCAGGGGATA
ACGCAGGAAAGAACATGTGAGCAAAAGGCCAGCAAAAGGCCAGGAACCGTAAAAAGGCCGCGTTGCTGGC
GTTTTTCCATAGGCTCCGCCCCCCTGACGAGCATCACAAAAATCGACGCTCAAGTCAGAGGTGGCGAAAC
CCGACAGGACTATAAAGATACCAGGCGTTTCCCCCTGGAAGCTCCCTCGTGCGCTCTCCTGTTCCGACCC
TGCCGCTTACCGGATACCTGTCCGCCTTTCTCCCTTCGGGAAGCGTGGCGCTTTCTCATAGCTCACGCTG
TAGGTATCTCAGTTCGGTGTAGGTCGTTCGCTCCAAGCTGGGCTGTGTGCACGAACCCCCCGTTCAGCCC
GACCGCTGCGCCTTATCCGGTAACTATCGTCTTGAGTCCAACCCGGTAAGACACGACTTATCGCCACTGG
CAGCAGCCACTGGTAACAGGATTAGCAGAGCGAGGTATGTAGGCGGTGCTACAGAGTTCTTGAAGTGGTG
GCCTAACTACGGCTACACTAGAAGAACAGTATTTGGTATCTGCGCTCTGCTGAAGCCAGTTACCTTCGGA
AAAAGAGTTGGTAGCTCTTGATCCGGCAAACAAACCACCGCTGGTAGCGGTGGTTTTTTTGTTTGCAAGC
AGCAGATTACGCGCAGAAAAAAAGGATCTCAAGAAGATCCTTTGATCTTTTCTACGGGGTCTGACGCTCA
GTGGAACGAAAACTCACGTTAAGGGATTTTGGTCATGAGATTATCAAAAAGGATCTTCACCTAGATCCTT
TTAAATTAAAAATGAAGTTTTAAATCAATCTAAAGTATATATGAGTAAACTTGGTCTGACAGTTACCAAT
GCTTAATCAGTGAGGCACCTATCTCAGCGATCTGTCTATTTCGTTCATCCATAGTTGCCTGACTCCCCGT
CGTGTAGATAACTACGATACGGGAGGGCTTACCATCTGGCCCCAGTGCTGCAATGATACCGCGAGACCCA
CGCTCACCGGCTCCAGATTTATCAGCAATAAACCAGCCAGCCGGAAGGGCCGAGCGCAGAAGTGGTCCTG
CAACTTTATCCGCCTCCATCCAGTCTATTAATTGTTGCCGGGAAGCTAGAGTAAGTAGTTCGCCAGTTAA
TAGTTTGCGCAACGTTGTTGCCATTGCTACAGGCATCGTGGTGTCACGCTCGTCGTTTGGTATGGCTTCA
TTCAGCTCCGGTTCCCAACGATCAAGGCGAGTTACATGATCCCCCATGTTGTGCAAAAAAGCGGTTAGCT
CCTTCGGTCCTCCGATCGTTGTCAGAAGTAAGTTGGCCGCAGTGTTATCACTCATGGTTATGGCAGCACT
GCATAATTCTCTTACTGTCATGCCATCCGTAAGATGCTTTTCTGTGACTGGTGAGTACTCAACCAAGTCA
TTCTGAGAATAGTGTATGCGGCGACCGAGTTGCTCTTGCCCGGCGTCAATACGGGATAATACCGCGCCAC
ATAGCAGAACTTTAAAAGTGCTCATCATTGGAAAACGTTCTTCGGGGCGAAAACTCTCAAGGATCTTACC
GCTGTTGAGATCCAGTTCGATGTAACCCACTCGTGCACCCAACTGATCTTCAGCATCTTTTACTTTCACC
AGCGTTTCTGGGTGAGCAAAAACAGGAAGGCAAAATGCCGCAAAAAAGGGAATAAGGGCGACACGGAAAT
GTTGAATACTCATACTCTTCCTTTTTCAATATTATTGAAGCATTTATCAGGGTTATTGTCTCATGAGCGG
ATACATATTTGAATGTATTTAGAAAAATAAACAAATAGGGGTTCCGCGCACATTTCCCCGAAAAGTGCCA
CCTGACGTCGACGGATCGGGAGATCTCCCGATCCCCTATGGTGCACTCTCAGTACAATCTGCTCTGATGC
CGCATAGTTAAGCCAGTATCTGCTCCCTGCTTGTGTGTTGGAGGTCGCTGAGTAGTGCGCGAGCAAAATT
TAAGCTACAACAAGGCAAGGCTTGACCGACAATTGCATGAAGAATCTGCTTAGGGTTAGGCGTTTTGCGC
TGCTTCGCGATGTACGGGCCAGATATACGCGTT
Features (pLannotate 1.2.2; 23 found; start..end, strand, type, name):
      1..380     +  enhancer       CMV enhancer: human cytomegalovirus immediate early enhancer
    381..584     +  promoter       CMV promoter: human cytomegalovirus (CMV) immediate early promoter
    580..613     +  LTR            5' LTR (truncated) (fragment): truncated 5' long terminal repeat (LTR) from HIV-1
    629..647     +  promoter       T7 promoter: promoter for bacteriophage T7 RNA polymerase
    705..2171    +  CDS            LMBR1L: LMBRL_HUMAN - Also known as KIAA1174, LIMR. Experimental evidence at protein level: Swiss-Prot protein existence level 1. Plays an essential role in lymphocyte development by negatively regulating the canonical Wnt signaling pathway (By similarity). In association with UBAC2 and E3 ubiquitin-protein ligase AMFR, promotes the ubiquitin-mediated degradation of CTNNB1 and Wnt receptors FZD6 and LRP6 (By similarity). LMBR1L stabilizes the beta- catenin destruction complex that is required for regulating CTNNB1 levels (By similarity). Acts as a LCN1 receptor and can mediate its endocytosis (PubMed:
   2192..2212    +  CDS            3xFLAG (fragment): three tandem FLAG® epitope tags
   2267..2491    +  polyA_signal   bGH poly(A) signal: bovine growth hormone polyadenylation signal
   2495..2516    +  promoter       SV40 promoter (fragment): SV40 enhancer and early promoter
   2537..2965    +  rep_origin     f1 ori (sequence partly withheld): f1 bacteriophage origin of replication; arrow indicates direction of (+) strand synthesis
   2979..3308    +  promoter       SV40 promoter: SV40 enhancer and early promoter
   3356..3403    +  promoter       EM7 promoter: synthetic bacterial promoter&nbsp
   3422..3820    +  CDS            BSD: blasticidin S deaminase; Aspergillus terreus BSD; confers resistance to blasticidin
   3821..3848    +  CDS            BleoR (fragment): antibiotic-binding protein; Sh ble from Streptoalloteichus hindustanus; confers resistance to bleomycin, phleomycin, and Zeocin™
   3858..3983    +  CDS            ble (fragment): BLE_KLEPN - Experimental evidence at protein level: Swiss-Prot protein existence level 1. Binding protein with a strong affinity to the bleomycin family of antibiotics. Binds to CL990; an antimitotic-antibiotic compound. From Klebsiella pneumoniae.
   3978..4099    +  polyA_signal   SV40 poly(A) signal: SV40 polyadenylation signal
   4172..4188    -  protein_bind   lac operator: The lac repressor binds to the lac operator to inhibit transcription in E. coli. This inhibition can be relieved by adding lactose or isopropyl-β-D-thiogalactopyranoside (IPTG). lac repressor encoded by lacI
   4196..4226    -  promoter       lac promoter: promoter for the E. coli lac operon
   4241..4262    -  protein_bind   CAP binding site: CAP binding activates transcription in the presence of cAMP. E. coli catabolite activator protein
   4275..4367    -  CDS            lacI (fragment): lac repressor; lacI; The lac repressor binds to the lac operator to inhibit transcription in E. coli. This inhibition can be relieved by adding lactose or isopropyl-β-D-thiogalactopyranoside (IPTG).
   4550..5138    -  rep_origin     ori: high-copy-number ColE1/pMB1/pBR322/pUC origin of replication
   5309..6169    -  CDS            AmpR: β-lactamase; bla; confers resistance to ampicillin, carbenicillin, and related antibiotics
   6170..6274    -  promoter       AmpR promoter: bla
   6333..6385    -  misc_feature   bom (fragment): basis of mobility region from pBR322
