[The description below was written by a language model from this plasmid's Addgene catalogue record and pLannotate feature annotations shown in this document.]
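Description:
pcDNA6-C-3XFLAG-h-Lmbr1l is a mammalian expression plasmid of about 6.5 kb, built on the pcDNA6 backbone, that carries the human LMBR1L (limb development membrane protein 1 like, also called LIMR) coding sequence. The 1,467 bp open reading frame was inserted by ligation-independent cloning downstream of the human cytomegalovirus immediate-early enhancer and promoter and is followed by the bovine growth hormone polyadenylation signal, giving strong constitutive expression in transfected mammalian cells. A T7 promoter between the CMV promoter and the insert allows in vitro transcription and serves as a sequencing primer site. The protein is fused at its C terminus to a backbone-encoded FLAG epitope. The name indicates a 3xFLAG tag, although the automated annotation picks up only a short fragment match to that element just after the LMBR1L CDS.

In E. coli the plasmid is maintained through a high-copy ColE1/pUC-type origin and selected with ampicillin via the bla gene. An f1 origin is also present. For selection in mammalian cells, a blasticidin S deaminase (BSD) gene is driven by the SV40 early promoter, with an EM7 bacterial promoter directly upstream, and terminated by the SV40 poly(A) signal. The small bleomycin-resistance, lac and HIV LTR fragments in the annotation appear to be backbone remnants or short matches rather than functional units. The depositor and sequencing-derived records show the same feature set, differing only in numbering origin and by one nucleotide in length.

The construct suits transient or blasticidin-selected stable expression of FLAG-tagged human LMBR1L for detection or immunoprecipitation. This fits the associated study of LMBR1L as a regulator of lymphopoiesis through Wnt/beta-catenin signaling.
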