Addgene plasmid #123462: pcDNA6-C-3XFLAG-h-Lmbr1l
Depositing lab: Bruce Beutler. Depositing organization: University of Texas Southwestern Medical Center. Publication: LMBR1L regulates lymphopoiesis through Wnt/beta-catenin signaling. Choi JH, Zhong X, McAlpine W, Liao TC, Zhang D, Fang B, Russell J, Ludwig S, Nair-Gill E, Zhang Z, Wang KW, Misawa T, Zhan X, Choi M, Wang T, Li X, Tang M, Sun Q, Yu L, Murray AR, Moresco EMY, Beutler B. Science. 2019 May 10;364(6440). pii: 364/6440/eaau0812. doi: 10.1126/science.aau0812. PubMed 31073040.
Backbone
  Vector backbone: pcDNA6
  Backbone size w/o insert (bp): 5073
  Total vector size (bp): 6540
  Vector type: Mammalian Expression
Growth in bacteria
  Bacterial resistance: Ampicillin, 100 μg/mL
  Growth temperature: 37°C
  Growth strain: DH5alpha
  Copy number: Unknown
Gene/Insert
  Gene/Insert name: Limb development membrane protein 1 like
  Species: H. sapiens (human)
  Insert size (bp): 1467
  GenBank ID: NM_018113
  Entrez Gene: LMBR1L (a.k.a. LIMR)
  Tag / fusion protein: FLAG (C terminal on backbone)
  Cloning method: Ligation Independent Cloning
  Sequencing primers: 5′ TAATACGACTCACTATAGGG; 3′ TAGAAGGCACAGTCGAGGC
Terms and licenses: Academic/Nonprofit Terms; Industry Terms: Not Available to Industry
How to cite: pcDNA6-C-3XFLAG-h-Lmbr1l was a gift from Bruce Beutler (Addgene plasmid # 123462 ; http://n2t.net/addgene:123462 ; RRID:Addgene_123462)
